>Addgene plasmid #175804 | pET17b-yebST | addgene full sequence | sequence record 444316 | Addgene NGS Result
TAACCAGTAAGGCAACCCCGCCAGCCTAGCCGGGTCCTCAACGACAGGAGCACGATCATGCGCACCCGTG
GCCAGGACCCAACGCTGCCCGAGATCTCGATCCCGCGAAATTAATACGACTCACTATAGGGAGACCACAA
CGGTTTCCCTCTAGAAATAATTTTGTTTAACTTTAAGAAGGAGATATACATATGGCTCTTAACACACCAC
AAATTACGCCGACAAAAAAGATAACAGTGAGGGCAATCGGCGAGGAACTGCCGCGTGGTGATTACCAACG
TTGCCCGCAATGTGACATGCTGTTTAGCCTGCCCGAGATAAATTCTCATCAAAGTGCCTATTGTCCGCGC
TGTCAGGCAAAAATTCGTGACGGGCGCGACTGGTCGCTAACGCGCCTGGCGGCAATGGCCTTCACCATGC
TGTTGCTTATGCCGTTTGCCTGGGGCGAACCGCTGTTGCATATCTGGCTGTTAGGCATTCGTATTGACGC
CAACGTTATGCAAGGCATCTGGCAAATGACCAAACAGGGCGATGCGATAACGGGGTCGATGGTCTTTTTC
TGCGTTATTGGTGCCCCGCTCATTCTGGTGACCTCCATAGCTTATTTATGGTTTGGTAACCGACTGGGAA
TGAATTTACGTCCGGTACTGCTGATGCTTGAGCGACTTAAAGAGTGGGTAATGCTCGATATCTACCTGGT
CGGCATTGGCGTTGCTTCTATAAAGGTACAGGATTATGCCCATATCCAGGCTGGTGTCGGCTTGTTCTCT
TTTGTGGCGTTGGTGATTTTAACGACGGTGACGTTGTCACATCTTAATGTCGAAGAACTGTGGGAGCGAT
TTTATCCGCAGCGCCCCGCTACGCGTAGGGACGAGAAACTTCGTGTCTGCCTAGGGTGCCATTTTACCGG
CTATCCAGATCAGCGTGGTCGCTGCCCGCGTTGCCATATCCCGCTACGCCTGCGTCGCCGTCATAGTCTG
CAAAAATGCTGGGCGGCGCTGTTAGCGTCAATCGTTTTATTGTTACCTGCCAACCTGTTGCCTATTTCTA
TCATTTATCTGAACGGAGGACGGCAGGAAGATACAATTCTTTCCGGAATTATGTCGCTGGCAAGTAGCAA
CATTGCGGTTGCAGGAATCGTGTTTATCGCCAGTATTCTGGTCCCGTTTACTAAAGTGATCGTCATGTTC
ACTTTACTGTTGAGCATTCATTTTAAATGCCAGCAAGGTTTACGCACACGCATTCTGTTACTGCGGATGG
TGACCTGGATTGGTCGCTGGTCGATGCTCGACCTGTTTGTCATATCTTTAACCATGTCGCTGATTAATCG
CGATCAGATCCTCGCTTTTACTATGGGACCGGCTGCGTTTTATTTCGGCGCAGCGGTAATTTTGACTATT
CTTGCTGTGGAATGGCTGGACAGCCGCTTACTTTGGGATGCACATGAGTCAGGAAACGCCCGCTTCGACG
ACTGAAGCGCAGATTAAAAATAAACGCCGTATCTCACCTTTCTGGCTGCTGCCGTTCATCGCGCTAATGA
TTGCCAGTTGGCTGATTTGGGACAGTTATCAGGACCGGGGTAATACCGTCACCATCGACTTTATGTCGGC
GGATGGTATTGTTCCAGGCCGTACGCCTGTTCGTTATCAGGGCGTTGAAGTCGGAACAGTGCAGGACATC
AGCCTCAGCGACGATCTTCGTAAGATTGAAGTCAAGGTCAGCATCAAGTCCGATATGAAAGATGCGCTGC
GCGAAGAGACTCAGTTCTGGCTGGTGACGCCAAAAGCATCGTTGGCAGGTGTCTCCGGGCTGGACGCCCT
CGTCGGTGGGAACTATATCGGCATGATGCCCGGGAAAGGTAAAGAGCAGGATCACTTTGTCGCACTCGAT
ACCCAACCGAAATATCGGCTGGACAATGGCGATCTGATGATCCACCTGCAAGCCCCCGATCTCGGTTCGC
TGAACAGCGGTTCATTGGTCTATTTCCGCAAGATCCCGGTGGGAAAAGTCTACGACTATGCCATCAATCC
CAACAAGCAAGGCGTGGTGATTGATGTCCTGATCGAGCGGCGTTTTACCGATCTGGTGAAAAAAGGTAGC
CGTTTCTGGAACGTTTCCGGCGTTGATGCCAACGTCAGTATCAGTGGCGCGAAGGTGAAACTGGAAAGCT
TGGCGGCACTGGTTAACGGTGCGATTGCCTTCGATTCACCAGAAGAGTCGAAACCTGCCGAGGCGGAAGA
TACCTTTGGTCTGTATGAAGATCTGGCCCACAGCCAGCGTGGCGTAATAATAAAACTGGAACTGCCGAGT
GGGGCCGGATTAACCGCCGACTCGACGCCGTTAATGTATCAGGGGCTGGAAGTCGGACAGCTGACTAAAC
TGGATTTAAATCCTGGTGGTAAAGTCACAGGGGAAATGACCGTTGATCCCAGCGTCGTTACCCTGCTTCG
TGAAAATACCCGCATCGAATTACGCAACCCGAAATTATCCCTTAGCGATGCTAATCTCAGCGCCCTGCTG
ACCGGCAAAACCTTCGAGCTGGTGCCCGGCGATGGCGAGCCACGCAAAGAATTCGTTGTTGTGCCAGGCG
AAAAAGCACTGCTGCATGAACCTGATGTTCTGACGCTGACCCTGACCGCGCCGGAAAGTTACGGTATTGA
TGCGGGTCAGCCGCTCATTCTTCACGGCGTGCAGGTAGGCCAGGTTATCGATCGTAAACTCACCAGCAAA
GGCGTCACCTTTACCGTCGCCATCGAGCCTCAGCATCGCGAACTGGTAAAAGGCGATAGCAAATTTGTCG
TCAACAGCCGTGTCGATGTGAAGGTGGGGCTGGATGGCGTTGAGTTTCTCGGTGCCAGCGCCTCAGAATG
GATCAATGGCGGGATCCGTATTCTGCCGGGCGATAAAGGTGAGATGAAAGCCAGCTATCCACTGTATGCC
AATTTGGAAAAAGCGCTGGAGAACAGCCTTAGCGATTTACCCACCACAACCGTGAGTTTGAGTGCAGAGA
CGCTGCCGGATGTGCAGGCAGGATCGGTAGTGCTGTACCGTAAATTTGAAGTTGGTGAAGTGATTACCGT
GCGTCCGCGAGCTAACGCGTTTGACATCGATCTGCATATTAAGCCGGAGTATCGCAACCTTCTGACCAGC
AATAGCGTGTTCTGGGCAGAAGGCGGGGCGAAAGTTCAGCTGAATGGTAGTGGTCTGACCGTACAGGCAT
CCCCGCTCTCCAGAGCTCTAAAGGGAGCCATTAGCTTCGACAACCTCAGCGGTGCCAGCGCCAGTCAGCG
TAAAGGCGATAAGCGTATTCTGTATGCTTCCGAAACAGCGGCCCGTGCGGTTGGCGGGCAGATTACGCTT
CACGCTTTCGATGCCGGAAAACTGGCGGTCGGGATGCCAATTCGCTATCTCGGTATTGACATCGGGCAAA
TCCAGACGCTGGATCTGATTACCGCACGCAATGAAGTACAGGCAAAGGCGGTACTTTACCCGGAATATGT
CCAGACCTTTGCTCGCGGTGGTACGCGCTTCTCAGTGGTCACACCGCAAATTTCGGCAGCTGGCGTTGAG
CATCTTGATACTATCCTCCAGCCGTATATCAACGTCGAACCAGGCCGGGGCAATCCTCGCCGCGACTTTG
AATTACAAGAGGCCACCATTACTGATTCGCGGTACCTGGATGGCTTAAGCATTATTGTTGAAGCGCCGGA
AGCCGGTTCGTTAGGCATCGGTACGCCTGTGCTGTTCCGTGGTCTGGAAGTCGGTACGGTTACAGGAATG
ACGCTGGGGACATTGTCAGATCGCGTGATGATTGCGATGCGCATCAGTAAACGCTATCAACACCTGGTGC
GTAACAATTCCGTCTTCTGGTTGGCATCGGGTTACAGTCTGGACTTTGGTCTGACGGGCGGCGTAGTGAA
AACCGGCACCTTTAACCAGTTTATCCGTGGCGGCATCGCCTTCGCCACGCCTCCGGGTACGCCACTGGCA
CCGAAAGCCCAGGAAGGCAAACACTTCCTGTTGCAGGAAAGTGAACCGAAAGAGTGGCGTGAATGGGGAA
CTGCGCTTCCCAAATAATGCCCACCTCGAGCAGATCCGGCTGCTAACAAAGCCCGAAAGGAAGCTGAGTT
GGCTGCTGCCACCGCTGAGCAATAACTAGCATAACCCCTTGGGGCCTCTAAACGGGTCTTGAGGGGTTTT
TTGCTGAAAGGAGGAACTATATCCGGATAATTCTTGAAGACGAAAGGGCCTCGTGATACGCCTATTTTTA
TAGGTTAATGTCATGATAATAATGGTTTCTTAGACGTCAGGTGGCACTTTTCGGGGAAATGTGCGCGGAA
CCCCTATTTGTTTATTTTTCTAAATACATTCAAATATGTATCCGCTCATGAGACAATAACCCTGATAAAT
GCTTCAATAATATTGAAAAAGGAAGAGTATGAGTATTCAACATTTCCGTGTCGCCCTTATTCCCTTTTTT
GCGGCATTTTGCCTTCCTGTTTTTGCTCACCCAGAAACGCTGGTGAAAGTAAAAGATGCTGAAGATCAGT
TGGGTGCACGAGTGGGTTACATCGAACTGGATCTCAACAGCGGTAAGATCCTTGAGAGTTTTCGCCCCGA
AGAACGTTTTCCAATGATGAGCACTTTTAAAGTTCTGCTATGTGGCGCGGTATTATCCCGTGTTGACGCC
GGGCAAGAGCAACTCGGTCGCCGCATACACTATTCTCAGAATGACTTGGTTGAGTACTCACCAGTCACAG
AAAAGCATCTTACGGATGGCATGACAGTAAGAGAATTATGCAGTGCTGCCATAACCATGAGTGATAACAC
TGCGGCCAACTTACTTCTGACAACGATCGGAGGACCGAAGGAGCTAACCGCTTTTTTGCACAACATGGGG
GATCATGTAACTCGCCTTGATCGTTGGGAACCGGAGCTGAATGAAGCCATACCAAACGACGAGCGTGACA
CCACGATGCCTGCAGCAATGGCAACAACGTTGCGCAAACTATTAACTGGCGAACTACTTACTCTAGCTTC
CCGGCAACAATTAATAGACTGGATGGAGGCGGATAAAGTTGCAGGACCACTTCTGCGCTCGGCCCTTCCG
GCTGGCTGGTTTATTGCTGATAAATCTGGAGCCGGTGAGCGTGGGTCTCGCGGTATCATTGCAGCACTGG
GGCCAGATGGTAAGCCCTCCCGTATCGTAGTTATCTACACGACGGGGAGTCAGGCAACTATGGATGAACG
AAATAGACAGATCGCTGAGATAGGTGCCTCACTGATTAAGCATTGGTAACTGTCAGACCAAGTTTACTCA
TATATACTTTAGATTGATTTAAAACTTCATTTTTAATTTAAAAGGATCTAGGTGAAGATCCTTTTTGATA
ATCTCATGACCAAAATCCCTTAACGTGAGTTTTCGTTCCACTGAGCGTCAGACCCCGTAGAAAAGATCAA
AGGATCTTCTTGAGATCCTTTTTTTCTGCGCGTAATCTGCTGCTTGCAAACAAAAAAACCACCGCTACCA
GCGGTGGTTTGTTTGCCGGATCAAGAGCTACCAACTCTTTTTCCGAAGGTAACTGGCTTCAGCAGAGCGC
AGATACCAAATACTGTCCTTCTAGTGTAGCCGTAGTTAGGCCACCACTTCAAGAACTCTGTAGCACCGCC
TACATACCTCGCTCTGCTAATCCTGTTACCAGTGGCTGCTGCCAGTGGCGATAAGTCGTGTCTTACCGGG
TTGGACTCAAGACGATAGTTACCGGATAAGGCGCAGCGGTCGGGCTGAACGGGGGGTTCGTGCACACAGC
CCAGCTTGGAGCGAACGACCTACACCGAACTGAGATACCTACAGCGTGAGCTATGAGAAAGCGCCACGCT
TCCCGAAGGGAGAAAGGCGGACAGGTATCCGGTAAGCGGCAGGGTCGGAACAGGAGAGCGCACGAGGGAG
CTTCCAGGGGGAAACGCCTGGTATCTTTATAGTCCTGTCGGGTTTCGCCACCTCTGACTTGAGCGTCGAT
TTTTGTGATGCTCGTCAGGGGGGCGGAGCCTATGGAAAAACGCCAGCAACGCGGCCTTTTTACGGTTCCT
GGCCTTTTGCTGGCCTTTTGCTCACATGTTCTTTCCTGCGTTATCCCCTGATTCTGTGGATAACCGTATT
ACCGCCTTTGAGTGAGCTGATACCGCTCGCCGCAGCCGAACGACCGAGCGCAGCGAGTCAGTGAGCGAGG
AAGCGGAAGAGCGCCTGATGCGGTATTTTCTCCTTACGCATCTGTGCGGTATTTCACACCGCAATGGTGC
ACTCTCAGTACAATCTGCTCTGATGCCGCATAGTTAAGCCAGTATACACTCCGCTATCGCTACGTGACTG
GGTCATGGCTGCGCCCCGACACCCGCCAACACCCGCTGACGCGCCCTGACGGGCTTGTCTGCTCCCGGCA
TCCGCTTACAGACAAGCTGTGACCGTCTCCGGGAGCTGCATGTGTCAGAGGTTTTCACCGTCATCACCGA
AACGCGCGAGGCAGCTGCGGTAAAGCTCATCAGCGTGGTCGTGAAGCGATTCACAGATGTCTGCCTGTTC
ATCCGCGTCCAGCTCGTTGAGTTTCTCCAGAAGCGTTAATGTCTGGCTTCTGATAAAGCGGGCCATGTTA
AGGGCGGTTTTTTCCTGTTTGGTCACTGATGCCTCCGTGTAAGGGGGATTTCTGTTCATGGGGGTAATGA
TACCGATGAAACGAGAGAGGATGCTCACGATACGGGTTACTGATGATGAACATGCCCGGTTACTGGAACG
TTGTGAGGGTAAACAACTGGCGGTATGGATGCGGCGGGACCAGAGAAAAATCACTCAGGGTCAATGCCAG
CGCTTCGTTAATACAGATGTAGGTGTTCCACAGGGTAGCCAGCAGCATCCTGCGATGCAGATCCGGAACA
TAATGGTGCAGGGCGCTGACTTCCGCGTTTCCAGACTTTACGAAACACGGAAACCGAAGACCATTCATGT
TGTTGCTCAGGTCGCAGACGTTTTGCAGCAGCAGTCGCTTCACGTTCGCTCGCGTATCGGTGATTCATTC
TGC
Features (pLannotate 1.2.2; 12 found; start..end, strand, type, name):
    112..130     +  promoter       T7 promoter: promoter for bacteriophage T7 RNA polymerase
    162..184     +  RBS            RBS: efficient ribosome binding site from bacteriophage T7 gene 10 (Olins and Rangwala, 1989)
    192..1472    +  CDS            yebS: YEBS_ECOLI - Experimental evidence at protein level: Swiss-Prot protein existence level 1. Component of a transport pathway that contributes to membrane integrity. From Escherichia coli (strain K12).
   1444..4074    +  CDS            yebT: YEBT_ECOLI - Experimental evidence at protein level: Swiss-Prot protein existence level 1. Component of a transport pathway that contributes to membrane integrity (PubMed:27795327). May directly span the intermembrane space, facilitating the transport of substrates across the periplasm (Probable). From Escherichia coli (strain K12).
   4099..4148    +  CDS            SET1 (fragment): solubility-enhancement tag derived from T7 phage gene 10B
   4156..4203    +  terminator     T7 terminator: transcription terminator for bacteriophage T7 RNA polymerase
   4334..4438    +  promoter       AmpR promoter: bla
   4439..5299    +  CDS            AmpR: β-lactamase; bla; confers resistance to ampicillin, carbenicillin, and related antibiotics
   5470..6058    +  rep_origin     ori: high-copy-number ColE1/pMB1/pBR322/pUC origin of replication
   6244..6383    -  misc_feature   bom: basis of mobility region from pBR322
   6485..6676    -  CDS            rop: Rop protein, which maintains plasmids at low copy number; rop
   6693..7073    +  CDS            YPB1_ECOLX: Protein predicted: Swiss-Prot protein existence level 4. From Escherichia coli.
