[The description below was written by a language model from this plasmid's Addgene catalogue record and pLannotate feature annotations shown in this document.]
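Description:
pET17b-yebST is a 7,073 bp bacterial expression plasmid built on the pET17b backbone, made to complement a yebST knockout in Escherichia coli K-12. It is maintained in E. coli through a ColE1/pMB1-type origin and selected with ampicillin via the β-lactamase (AmpR) gene and its own promoter. The catalogue lists it as high copy. The feature table also detects pBR322-derived backbone elements: the bom mobility region, a rop coding sequence (annotated as a factor that keeps copy number low), and a predicted open reading frame of unknown role.

The insert of about 3.9 kb is the native yebS-yebT (also called letAB) gene pair from E. coli K-12, cloned between NdeI and XhoI sites that both remain intact. It carries silent mutations that introduce restriction sites without changing the encoded proteins. Transcription is driven by the T7 promoter, translation of yebS starts from the phage T7 gene 10 ribosome binding site, and a T7 terminator closes the unit. In the annotation the end of yebS overlaps the start of yebT, so the operon arrangement appears to be preserved and both proteins come from one transcript. No tags are fused. The short SET1 fragment annotated downstream of yebT is probably residual T7 gene 10-derived vector sequence rather than a functional fusion.

YebS and YebT are annotated as components of a transport pathway that contributes to membrane integrity, with YebT possibly spanning the periplasm to move substrates between the membranes. The associated publication concerns MCE domain proteins, described as inner membrane lipid-binding proteins required for outer membrane homeostasis. Supplying both untagged proteins in trans lets users test whether phenotypes of the deletion strain are restored.
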