Addgene plasmid #175804: pET17b-yebST
Purpose: Complementation of yebST knockout in E. coli K-12
Depositing lab: Gira Bhabha & Damian Ekiert & Ian Henderson. Depositing organization: University of Birmingham. Publication: MCE domain proteins: conserved inner membrane lipid-binding proteins required for outer membrane homeostasis. Isom GL, Davies NJ, Chong ZS, Bryant JA, Jamshad M, Sharif M, Cunningham AF, Knowles TJ, Chng SS, Cole JA, Henderson IR. Sci Rep. 2017 Aug 17;7(1):8608. doi: 10.1038/s41598-017-09111-6. PubMed 28819315.
Backbone
  Vector backbone: pET17b
  Backbone size w/o insert (bp): 3187
  Total vector size (bp): 7073
  Vector type: Bacterial Expression
Growth in bacteria
  Bacterial resistance: Ampicillin, 100 μg/mL
  Growth temperature: 37°C
  Growth strain: DH5alpha
  Copy number: High Copy
Gene/Insert
  Gene/Insert name: yebST (alt name: letAB)
  Species: Escherichia coli K-12
  Insert size (bp): 3886
  Mutation: silent mutations to introduce restriction sites
  Promoter: T7
  Tag / fusion protein: None
  Cloning method: Restriction Enzyme; 5′ cloning site NdeI (not destroyed); 3′ cloning site XhoI (not destroyed)
  Sequencing primers: 5′ taatacgactcactataggg; 3′ agaggccccaaggggttatgcta
Resource information
  A portion of this plasmid was derived from a plasmid made by: This plasmid was cloned in the lab of Professor Ian Henderson
Terms and licenses: Academic/Nonprofit Terms; Industry Terms: Not Available to Industry
How to cite: pET17b-yebST was a gift from Gira Bhabha & Damian Ekiert & Ian Henderson (Addgene plasmid # 175804 ; http://n2t.net/addgene:175804 ; RRID:Addgene_175804)
